Addgene plasmid #73073: pcDNA3.1_hE2F7mg
Purpose: human E2F7 minigene (exons 11,12,13/introns cassette)
Depositing lab: Stefan Stamm. Depositing organization: University of Kentucky. Publication: Dual function of C/D box small nucleolar RNAs in rRNA modification and alternative pre-mRNA splicing. Falaleeva M, Pages A, Matuszek Z, Hidmi S, Agranat-Tamir L, Korotkov K, Nevo Y, Eyras E, Sperling R, Stamm S. Proc Natl Acad Sci U S A. 2016 Mar 22;113(12):E1625-34. doi: 10.1073/pnas.1519292113. Epub 2016 Mar 8. PubMed 26957605.
Backbone
  Vector backbone: pcDNA3.1V5hisTOPO
  Total vector size (bp): 9701
  Vector type: Mammalian Expression
  Selectable markers: Neomycin (select with G418)
Growth in bacteria
  Bacterial resistance: Ampicillin, 100 μg/mL
  Growth temperature: 37°C
  Growth strain: DH5alpha
  Copy number: Unknown
Gene/Insert
  Gene/Insert name: E2F7
  Species: H. sapiens (human)
  Insert size (bp): 4178
  Mutation: partial gene, exons 11,12,13 spaced by introns
  Entrez Gene: E2F7
  Promoter: CMV
  Cloning method: TOPO Cloning
  Sequencing primers: 5′ AAACCCTCAGATTCCACAG; 3′ ACATCCGGGACTCTCAG
Terms and licenses: Academic/Nonprofit Terms; Industry Terms: Not Available to Industry
How to cite: pcDNA3.1_hE2F7mg was a gift from Stefan Stamm (Addgene plasmid # 73073 ; http://n2t.net/addgene:73073 ; RRID:Addgene_73073)
