[The description below was written by a language model from this plasmid's Addgene catalogue record and pLannotate feature annotations shown in this document.]
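Description:
pcDNA3.1_hE2F7mg is a mammalian expression plasmid of about 9.7 kb that carries a splicing reporter minigene from the human E2F7 gene, TOPO-cloned into the pcDNA3.1 V5-His TOPO backbone. The roughly 4.2 kb insert is a partial genomic segment comprising exons 11, 12 and 13 together with the introns that separate them. In the feature table this appears as three separate E2F7 coding fragments on the forward strand, with long unannotated stretches between them that correspond to the introns. The short hits to C14orf178 and C9orf85 on the opposite strand fall within the first of these intronic gaps and are most likely incidental similarity matches rather than intended elements.

Transcription of the minigene is driven by the CMV immediate early enhancer and promoter, with a T7 promoter just upstream of the insert, and the transcript is terminated by the bovine growth hormone polyadenylation signal. A V5 epitope tag from the backbone lies downstream of the last exon, but the record does not state whether it is in frame with the spliced product. An SV40 early promoter drives the neomycin resistance gene, followed by an SV40 poly(A) signal, allowing G418 selection of transfected mammalian cells. In E. coli the plasmid is maintained through a high-copy ColE1/pUC-type origin and ampicillin resistance, and an f1 origin is also present.

Because the pre-mRNA made in transfected cells must be spliced, the construct can be used to monitor the splicing pattern of these E2F7 exons. The associated publication concerns the roles of C/D box small nucleolar RNAs in rRNA modification and alternative pre-mRNA splicing, which suggests the minigene was used to test such regulation.
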