Features (pLannotate 1.2.2; 24 found; start..end, strand, type, name):
     36..80      -  misc_feature   bom (fragment): basis of mobility region from pBR322
    235..614     +  enhancer       CMV enhancer: human cytomegalovirus immediate early enhancer
    615..818     +  promoter       CMV promoter: human cytomegalovirus (CMV) immediate early promoter
    862..880     +  promoter       T7 promoter: promoter for bacteriophage T7 RNA polymerase
    878..1237    +  CDS            E2F7 (fragment): E2F7_HUMAN - Experimental evidence at protein level: Swiss-Prot protein existence level 1. Atypical E2F transcription factor that participates in various processes such as angiogenesis, polyploidization of specialized cells and DNA damage response. Mainly acts as a transcription repressor that binds DNA independently of DP proteins and specifically recognizes the E2 recognition site 5'-TTTC[CG]CGC-3'. Directly represses transcription of classical E2F transcription factors such as E2F1. Acts as a regulator of S-phase by recognizing and binding the E2-related site 5'-TTCCCGCC-3' and mediating re
   2489..2578    -  CDS            C14orf178 (fragment): CN178_HUMAN - Experimental evidence at transcript level: Swiss-Prot protein existence level 2. From Homo sapiens (Human).
   2578..2763    -  CDS            C9orf85 (fragment): CI085_HUMAN - Experimental evidence at protein level: Swiss-Prot protein existence level 1. From Homo sapiens (Human).
   3075..3533    +  CDS            E2F7 (fragment): E2F7_HUMAN - Experimental evidence at protein level: Swiss-Prot protein existence level 1. Atypical E2F transcription factor that participates in various processes such as angiogenesis, polyploidization of specialized cells and DNA damage response. Mainly acts as a transcription repressor that binds DNA independently of DP proteins and specifically recognizes the E2 recognition site 5'-TTTC[CG]CGC-3'. Directly represses transcription of classical E2F transcription factors such as E2F1. Acts as a regulator of S-phase by recognizing and binding the E2-related site 5'-TTCCCGCC-3' and mediating re
   4903..5073    +  CDS            E2F7 (fragment): E2F7_HUMAN - Experimental evidence at protein level: Swiss-Prot protein existence level 1. Atypical E2F transcription factor that participates in various processes such as angiogenesis, polyploidization of specialized cells and DNA damage response. Mainly acts as a transcription repressor that binds DNA independently of DP proteins and specifically recognizes the E2 recognition site 5'-TTTC[CG]CGC-3'. Directly represses transcription of classical E2F transcription factors such as E2F1. Acts as a regulator of S-phase by recognizing and binding the E2-related site 5'-TTCCCGCC-3' and mediating re
   5197..5238    +  CDS            V5 tag: epitope tag from simian virus 5
   5294..5518    +  polyA_signal   bGH poly(A) signal: bovine growth hormone polyadenylation signal
   5522..5543    +  promoter       SV40 promoter (fragment): SV40 enhancer and early promoter
   5564..5992    +  rep_origin     f1 ori (sequence partly withheld): f1 bacteriophage origin of replication; arrow indicates direction of (+) strand synthesis
   6006..6336    +  promoter       SV40 promoter: SV40 enhancer and early promoter
   6403..7194    +  CDS            neo: KKA2_KLEPN - Also known as kan, nptII. Experimental evidence at protein level: Swiss-Prot protein existence level 1. Resistance to kanamycin, neomycin, paromomycin, ribostamycin, butirosin and gentamicin B. From Klebsiella pneumoniae.
   7220..7378    +  CDS            ble (fragment): BLE_KLEPN - Experimental evidence at protein level: Swiss-Prot protein existence level 1. Binding protein with a strong affinity to the bleomycin family of antibiotics. Binds to CL990; an antimitotic-antibiotic compound. From Klebsiella pneumoniae.
   7373..7494    +  polyA_signal   SV40 poly(A) signal: SV40 polyadenylation signal
   7567..7583    -  protein_bind   lac operator: The lac repressor binds to the lac operator to inhibit transcription in E. coli. This inhibition can be relieved by adding lactose or isopropyl-β-D-thiogalactopyranoside (IPTG). lac repressor encoded by lacI
   7591..7621    -  promoter       lac promoter: promoter for the E. coli lac operon
   7636..7657    -  protein_bind   CAP binding site: CAP binding activates transcription in the presence of cAMP. E. coli catabolite activator protein
   7670..7762    -  CDS            lacI (fragment): lac repressor; lacI; The lac repressor binds to the lac operator to inhibit transcription in E. coli. This inhibition can be relieved by adding lactose or isopropyl-β-D-thiogalactopyranoside (IPTG).
   7945..8533    -  rep_origin     ori: high-copy-number ColE1/pMB1/pBR322/pUC origin of replication
   8704..9564    -  CDS            AmpR: β-lactamase; bla; confers resistance to ampicillin, carbenicillin, and related antibiotics
   9565..9669    -  promoter       AmpR promoter: bla
>Addgene plasmid #73073 | pcDNA3.1_hE2F7mg | depositor full sequence | sequence record 138519 | pcDNA3.1_hE2F7mg sequence 9700 bps
GACGGATCGGGAGATCTCCCGATCCCCTATGGTCGACTCTCAGTACAATCTGCTCTGATGCCGCATAGTT
AAGCCAGTATCTGCTCCCTGCTTGTGTGTTGGAGGTCGCTGAGTAGTGCGCGAGCAAAATTTAAGCTACA
ACAAGGCAAGGCTTGACCGACAATTGCATGAAGAATCTGCTTAGGGTTAGGCGTTTTGCGCTGCTTCGCG
ATGTACGGGCCAGATATACGCGTTGACATTGATTATTGACTAGTTATTAATAGTAATCAATTACGGGGTC
ATTAGTTCATAGCCCATATATGGAGTTCCGCGTTACATAACTTACGGTAAATGGCCCGCCTGGCTGACCG
CCCAACGACCCCCGCCCATTGACGTCAATAATGACGTATGTTCCCATAGTAACGCCAATAGGGACTTTCC
ATTGACGTCAATGGGTGGACTATTTACGGTAAACTGCCCACTTGGCAGTACATCAAGTGTATCATATGCC
AAGTACGCCCCCTATTGACGTCAATGACGGTAAATGGCCCGCCTGGCATTATGCCCAGTACATGACCTTA
TGGGACTTTCCTACTTGGCAGTACATCTACGTATTAGTCATCGCTATTACCATGGTGATGCGGTTTTGGC
AGTACATCAATGGGCGTGGATAGCGGTTTGACTCACGGGGATTTCCAAGTCTCCACCCCATTGACGTCAA
TGGGAGTTTGTTTTGGCACCAAAATCAACGGGACTTTCCAAAATGTCGTAACAACTCCGCCCCATTGACG
CAAATGGGCGGTAGGCGTGTACGGTGGGAGGTCTATATAAGCAGAGCTCTCTGGCTACTAGAGAACCCAC
TGCTTACTGGCTTATCGAAATTAATACGACTCACTATAGGGAGACCCAAGCTGGCTAGTTAAGCTTGGTA
CCGAGCTCGGATCCACTAGTCCAGTGTGGTGGAATTGCCCTTAAACCCTCAGATTCCACAGACCTTGCCT
CTCCCAAGACTATGGGTAACAGGGCATCTATACCCCTCAAAGACATTCATGTGAATGGCCAACTCCCTGC
TGCAGAAGAGATTTCAGGAAAGGCAACAGCAAACTCTCTTGTTTCTTCTGAGTGGGGAAATCCTTCAAGA
AATACAGATGTTGAAAAGCCTTCAAAAGAAAATGAAAGCACCAAAGAGCCTTCTTTGCTACAATATCTTT
GTGTGCAGTCTCCTGCAGGTAAGGGATGTCATCATGTCTTAGAGTCCCTTGCGGCAGTCAGATCAAGAAT
TGGATTTTTAAATTTTTGTCTGTGTCACCTGACCCAAAGTGGCTTATTGATGTGCCTGAGTCATTTTACT
CTTAGCCCCTTTGTTTTCTCCATCTATAAATGAAGGGAGAAGCTGCTTCTACTTTCACCAACTTCAGGAG
TAATGGGAAAATAATTGAGGCAGGTGATTCAAAAAAAATACATTAAACATTATTTGGTGAAAAAGCACGG
TAATTCAGCTGAATCTAGCATTGGTTTAGTATAATAGTGTGAACCTGTTGGCCATTGCATGCAGCTAGTG
TTTTGAGGTCTTGAACATCTAGAGGTACTGAGTATATAGAATTGTGGCCAAGTGCCAGGTCTGGAGTAAG
AGGGCTTGACATTTAAAACCACTTATTATCTGCGTGAACTTAAGTATTCTTCATCCTCATTGGTTAAACA
GCAGTAATAATAGCACCTGCTTCATATGGGTGCTGTGAAAATTGAATTAAATTTAATAAGATAATACATC
TAAAGCACTTAGAATAATAGCACCTGGCACTTAGTAAGACTCAATAAATGCTGTTACTATTTTGTATTAA
AGCCGAAATACAGATGCCAGATTTTAAAAATATGTACTTTGTACATAAAGCTGCTCTTGATGCAAAGATA
TCTAAATTGATTTTCCTCAATTCCTTGTTGGCTTAAGCCTAACCTGCTAGAACAGGTTAGGTTAGTATTT
ATGATTATTCACTTATCTAGAAAAAATTCTTTATTTCTTTAGTAAGTATCTTTTAGTGCTTTCTCTAAGC
ACTGAGTATTGGGGATACACAAATGAACAAAAATAGATTCAGCCCCTGCTGAATGAAAATTACAGCCCAG
CACAGGGGTTTTTAACTTTTTCTGTGCCATGGACCTTTTGGCAGTCTGGTGAAGGCCATGAATTCCTCCT
CAGAATGTTACGGATGCATAGAATTAAATACATGGGATTACAAAGGAAGCCAATTATATTGAATGCAACT
AGAAAAATCATTTTTAAAATTACTGATAGTAATAAAAAGACCTGGCAGCAAGCCCAATAGTGTCAAAATT
TCCAAGTTGTGATGAGCTTAACAGTATATTAAGAAATCTGTAATAGGTTTAATGTAATATGCACATATCT
GTACTATTTCCTAATGACAAAGTCAAGGTACTGTTAAAATTGTTAATTTGTTGCCTGTGATAATTGAGGG
AAATAAAAATTTTCAGTTAGGAACTTATAAAGATATTTTGGCCAGGCACAGTGGCTCATGCCTGTAATCT
CAGCACTTTGGGAGGCTGAGGTAGGAAGATCACTTGAGCCCAGGAGTTTGACACCAGCCGGGCAACATAG
GAAGAACCTGTTTCTACAAAAAATAAAAAAAAATTAGCTGGGTGTGGTGGCATGCTTGTGGTCCCAGCTA
CTCTGCAGACTGAAATGGGACGACTGCTTGAGCCCAGGAGGGTGAGGCTACAGTAAGCCATGATCACACC
ACTGCACTCCAGCCTGGGTAACAGAGCAAGACTGGGTCTCAAAACAAAACAACAAAAAATAAGTAAATAA
ATAAAAATAAAGATGTAATCTTTCCCATCTAAGCTTTTTGCCTTCTCAGTTTGGGTTCAGTGGAACTCAT
GTTAAAAACTTCACAGGCACCAACTAAATGATCACACAGATAAATGTGGGATTACAATCTTGGCCACAGC
TGTGAAGGAGCAGGGTGTGGGCTGTTTGGCCTGGTCAGCTGGGGGAAGGTCTCATCATTCATTGATTTAT
TGTGGACTCCCGTTTGAAAGGGCCATGACAAATGTGAGCTTGAATGATATCCTCATGATGACATATATTG
ATTTTCGCCTGTTCTGCTTTTCTTTCAGGATTAAATGGTTTCAATGTACTTTTATCTGGCAGTCAAACCC
CCCCTACTGTGGGCCCGTCCTCAGGTCAGCTGCCGTCTTTCAGTGTCCCTTGCATGGTCTTACCATCTCC
ACCTCTGGGCCCTTTTCCTGTTCTCTATTCTCCTGCAATGCCGGGCCCGGTTTCTTCTACTCTTGGTGCT
CTCCCAAACACAGGACCTGTGAATTTCAGCTTGCCTGGCCTTGGATCAATAGCCCAGCTTCTCGTCGGCC
CCACAGCTGTGGTTAATCCAAAGTCGTCCACACTCCCTTCTGCAGACCCTCAGCTTCAGAGTCAGCCCTC
ACTAAACCTAAGTCCAGTGATGTCAAGGTCACACAGTGTCGTCCAACAACCTGAGTCCCCCGTTTACGTG
GGACATCCAGTCTCAGTAGTAAAATTACATCAGGTGAGGCCTGAAGTTTCCTGAAGACACTGTCACTCTG
GGAAGGGGTATGCCTGTGTTTAGCTTTCATTTTAGCCACATGACTGCCGGACAGAGGCACTAGGTCAGGC
TCCACCTGGCTTCCGTTGTAGACCTAGAGTTATCTGCTCCTTTTATAAAGCACTGAGACATGAGGTGAGA
GATCCTGTGCTTTAAAGACAAAAATGTATGTTTTTAGTTGTCATTCTGTTTCTTATAATTAGAGGGACCT
GTTTTAGGCATAGTTCGGGGGGATTTTTGAGGAATGCTAAATATTTTTATTATTTTGGTGATCTTCAAGC
TTTTATTTCACTAGGTCAATAAAAGAAGCTACCCTAAATTTTAATTATACAGCTATAAAAACAATCAAAG
GAAACAGAAGTCTTGATAGTAACTCAGAGATTCTTAGCCTGTCAGTCATTTCTTAAGATGTGATGTTTAG
AGACTGTGTGTGTGTATAATGTCTGTATGTATATACATCTATAATACATAGATGTATATACATCTATACA
TACGCAGAAAACATACAAATATACACAAAGATACGTTATCAATATAAGTTAATGAGTCTATATTTGTCCC
CCAACCTCCATTTGTAGTTCAAGTATTCGTTGAATTCCTATTACACATTAGGTTGTTCACAGTGATTACT
TACTCTCCCAGACAAAGAATTATGTTTAGCCAAAAATATTTTAGACAAGTTATTCAGAGGCTCAAAAGTT
TGCGAGACATTGAAATGAACATGTTAGGTTTGAAACAAGATGATTATAGCATAACATAGAATTTTCTATC
ACCATGTGCCAGGCACCGATCTAGGCAGTGAAGATAGAGCAGTGAACCAGTGAACAAGATAATGGTCCCT
GCCATTTTATGGCACATTAAGGGAATAAATATTTAACATTTAACATTAGGGGATAAATATTAGCAAGTAA
AGAGAAAGAGCCAACACACAAACCATGTTGGCCTCACATGCTCTAAAGTGCTTTACAATTATCTTATTTA
ATTCCTACAACCTTGTGAAGTCAGTAATTTTACCATCGCCGTTGGATGGAGGAAGAAACTGAGGGACAGG
TTGCTTAAGTAACTTGTCCACAGTGGCAGAGCCCAGTCCCTGGCTCCAGATACCAAAGATACCTCTTTGG
TAGACTGCCTTTCTGCACCCAAAACAACAAATATGAATTTAATTTTCAGTTGTGGTAAGCAGGGGAGACA
AACGGGGTAAGTGTGATAAGAAAGCAAAGAAGAAGGAACGCCTGCCTTGGGATCCTAACACACAGGTCAA
GAAAGGGCTGCCTTTCTACTCAGAGATCAGAAACAATATGACTTCACTTCTGTTTTTTCTTTTTTCTTTT
TTCAGTCACCAGTTCCAGTGACCCCCAAGAGCATCCAACGCACACATCGTGAGACGTTTTTCAAGACACC
CGGCAGCCTTGGAGACCCTGTCCTGAAGAGAAGAGAAAGGAACCAGTCACGAAACACCAGCTCGGCCCAG
AGGAGACTAGAAATCCCCAGCGGCGGCGCTGACTAACCTGCCGCTTTGCCAGGTGGGGGTGGGATCAAAC
GCCCTGAGAGTCCCGGATGTAAGGGCAATTCTGCAGATATCCAGCACAGTGGCGGCCGCTCGAGTCTAGA
GGGCCCGCGGTTCGAAGGTAAGCCTATCCCTAACCCTCTCCTCGGTCTCGATTCTACGCGTACCGGTCAT
CATCACCATCACCATTGAGTTTAAACCCGCTGATCAGCCTCGACTGTGCCTTCTAGTTGCCAGCCATCTG
TTGTTTGCCCCTCCCCCGTGCCTTCCTTGACCCTGGAAGGTGCCACTCCCACTGTCCTTTCCTAATAAAA
TGAGGAAATTGCATCGCATTGTCTGAGTAGGTGTCATTCTATTCTGGGGGGTGGGGTGGGGCAGGACAGC
AAGGGGGAGGATTGGGAAGACAATAGCAGGCATGCTGGGGATGCGGTGGGCTCTATGGCTTCTGAGGCGG
AAAGAACCAGCTGGGGCTCTAGGGGGTATCCCC
[124 nt withheld, positions 5564-5687]
C
[32 nt withheld, positions 5689-5720]
CA
[57 nt withheld, positions 5723-5779]
A
[49 nt withheld, positions 5781-5829]
CCTTTGACGTTGGAGTCCACGTTCTTT
[37 nt withheld, positions 5857-5893]
ACCCTATCTCGGTCTATTCTTTTGATTTATAAGGGATTTTGGGGATTTCGGCCTATTGGTTAAAAAATGA
GCTGATTTAACAAAAATTTAACGCGAATTAATTCTGTGGAATGTGTGTCAGTTAGGGTGTGGAAAGTCCC
CAGGCTCCCCAGGCAGGCAGAAGTATGCAAAGCATGCATCTCAATTAGTCAGCAACCAGGTGTGGAAAGT
CCCCAGGCTCCCCAGCAGGCAGAAGTATGCAAAGCATGCATCTCAATTAGTCAGCAACCATAGTCCCGCC
CCTAACTCCGCCCATCCCGCCCCTAACTCCGCCCAGTTCCGCCCATTCTCCGCCCCATGGCTGACTAATT
TTTTTTATTTATGCAGAGGCCGAGGCCGCCTCTGCCTCTGAGCTATTCCAGAAGTAGTGAGGAGGCTTTT
TTGGAGGCCTAGGCTTTTGCAAAAAGCTCCCGGGAGCTTGTATATCCATTTTCGGATCTGATCAAGAGAC
AGGATGAGGATCGTTTCGCATGATTGAACAAGATGGATTGCACGCAGGTTCTCCGGCCGCTTGGGTGGAG
AGGCTATTCGGCTATGACTGGGCACAACAGACAATCGGCTGCTCTGATGCCGCCGTGTTCCGGCTGTCAG
CGCAGGGGCGCCCGGTTCTTTTTGTCAAGACCGACCTGTCCGGTGCCCTGAATGAACTGCAGGACGAGGC
AGCGCGGCTATCGTGGCTGGCCACGACGGGCGTTCCTTGCGCAGCTGTGCTCGACGTTGTCACTGAAGCG
GGAAGGGACTGGCTGCTATTGGGCGAAGTGCCGGGGCAGGATCTCCTGTCATCTCACCTTGCTCCTGCCG
AGAAAGTATCCATCATGGCTGATGCAATGCGGCGGCTGCATACGCTTGATCCGGCTACCTGCCCATTCGA
CCACCAAGCGAAACATCGCATCGAGCGAGCACGTACTCGGATGGAAGCCGGTCTTGTCGATCAGGATGAT
CTGGACGAAGAGCATCAGGGGCTCGCGCCAGCCGAACTGTTCGCCAGGCTCAAGGCGCGCATGCCCGACG
GCGAGGATCTCGTCGTGACCCATGGCGATGCCTGCTTGCCGAATATCATGGTGGAAAATGGCCGCTTTTC
TGGATTCATCGACTGTGGCCGGCTGGGTGTGGCGGACCGCTATCAGGACATAGCGTTGGCTACCCGTGAT
ATTGCTGAAGAGCTTGGCGGCGAATGGGCTGACCGCTTCCTCGTGCTTTACGGTATCGCCGCTCCCGATT
CGCAGCGCATCGCCTTCTATCGCCTTCTTGACGAGTTCTTCTGAGCGGGACTCTGGGGTTCGCGAAATGA
CCGACCAAGCGACGCCCAACCTGCCATCACGAGATTTCGATTCCACCGCCGCCTTCTATGAAAGGTTGGG
CTTCGGAATCGTTTTCCGGGACGCCGGCTGGATGATCCTCCAGCGCGGGGATCTCATGCTGGAGTTCTTC
GCCCACCCCAACTTGTTTATTGCAGCTTATAATGGTTACAAATAAAGCAATAGCATCACAAATTTCACAA
ATAAAGCATTTTTTTCACTGCATTCTAGTTGTGGTTTGTCCAAACTCATCAATGTATCTTATCATGTCTG
TATACCGTCGACCTCTAGCTAGAGCTTGGCGTAATCATGGTCATAGCTGTTTCCTGTGTGAAATTGTTAT
CCGCTCACAATTCCACACAACATACGAGCCGGAAGCATAAAGTGTAAAGCCTGGGGTGCCTAATGAGTGA
GCTAACTCACATTAATTGCGTTGCGCTCACTGCCCGCTTTCCAGTCGGGAAACCTGTCGTGCCAGCTGCA
TTAATGAATCGGCCAACGCGCGGGGAGAGGCGGTTTGCGTATTGGGCGCTCTTCCGCTTCCTCGCTCACT
GACTCGCTGCGCTCGGTCGTTCGGCTGCGGCGAGCGGTATCAGCTCACTCAAAGGCGGTAATACGGTTAT
CCACAGAATCAGGGGATAACGCAGGAAAGAACATGTGAGCAAAAGGCCAGCAAAAGGCCAGGAACCGTAA
AAAGGCCGCGTTGCTGGCGTTTTTCCATAGGCTCCGCCCCCCTGACGAGCATCACAAAAATCGACGCTCA
AGTCAGAGGTGGCGAAACCCGACAGGACTATAAAGATACCAGGCGTTTCCCCCTGGAAGCTCCCTCGTGC
GCTCTCCTGTTCCGACCCTGCCGCTTACCGGATACCTGTCCGCCTTTCTCCCTTCGGGAAGCGTGGCGCT
TTCTCAATGCTCACGCTGTAGGTATCTCAGTTCGGTGTAGGTCGTTCGCTCCAAGCTGGGCTGTGTGCAC
GAACCCCCCGTTCAGCCCGACCGCTGCGCCTTATCCGGTAACTATCGTCTTGAGTCCAACCCGGTAAGAC
ACGACTTATCGCCACTGGCAGCAGCCACTGGTAACAGGATTAGCAGAGCGAGGTATGTAGGCGGTGCTAC
AGAGTTCTTGAAGTGGTGGCCTAACTACGGCTACACTAGAAGGACAGTATTTGGTATCTGCGCTCTGCTG
AAGCCAGTTACCTTCGGAAAAAGAGTTGGTAGCTCTTGATCCGGCAAACAAACCACCGCTGGTAGCGGTG
GTTTTTTTGTTTGCAAGCAGCAGATTACGCGCAGAAAAAAAGGATCTCAAGAAGATCCTTTGATCTTTTC
TACGGGGTCTGACGCTCAGTGGAACGAAAACTCACGTTAAGGGATTTTGGTCATGAGATTATCAAAAAGG
ATCTTCACCTAGATCCTTTTAAATTAAAAATGAAGTTTTAAATCAATCTAAAGTATATATGAGTAAACTT
GGTCTGACAGTTACCAATGCTTAATCAGTGAGGCACCTATCTCAGCGATCTGTCTATTTCGTTCATCCAT
AGTTGCCTGACTCCCCGTCGTGTAGATAACTACGATACGGGAGGGCTTACCATCTGGCCCCAGTGCTGCA
ATGATACCGCGAGACCCACGCTCACCGGCTCCAGATTTATCAGCAATAAACCAGCCAGCCGGAAGGGCCG
AGCGCAGAAGTGGTCCTGCAACTTTATCCGCCTCCATCCAGTCTATTAATTGTTGCCGGGAAGCTAGAGT
AAGTAGTTCGCCAGTTAATAGTTTGCGCAACGTTGTTGCCATTGCTACAGGCATCGTGGTGTCACGCTCG
TCGTTTGGTATGGCTTCATTCAGCTCCGGTTCCCAACGATCAAGGCGAGTTACATGATCCCCCATGTTGT
GCAAAAAAGCGGTTAGCTCCTTCGGTCCTCCGATCGTTGTCAGAAGTAAGTTGGCCGCAGTGTTATCACT
CATGGTTATGGCAGCACTGCATAATTCTCTTACTGTCATGCCATCCGTAAGATGCTTTTCTGTGACTGGT
GAGTACTCAACCAAGTCATTCTGAGAATAGTGTATGCGGCGACCGAGTTGCTCTTGCCCGGCGTCAATAC
GGGATAATACCGCGCCACATAGCAGAACTTTAAAAGTGCTCATCATTGGAAAACGTTCTTCGGGGCGAAA
ACTCTCAAGGATCTTACCGCTGTTGAGATCCAGTTCGATGTAACCCACTCGTGCACCCAACTGATCTTCA
GCATCTTTTACTTTCACCAGCGTTTCTGGGTGAGCAAAAACAGGAAGGCAAAATGCCGCAAAAAAGGGAA
TAAGGGCGACACGGAAATGTTGAATACTCATACTCTTCCTTTTTCAATATTATTGAAGCATTTATCAGGG
TTATTGTCTCATGAGCGGATACATATTTGAATGTATTTAGAAAAATAAACAAATAGGGGTTCCGCGCACA
TTTCCCCGAAAAGTGCCACCTGACGTC
