>Addgene plasmid #73073 | pcDNA3.1_hE2F7mg | addgene partial sequence | sequence record 137672 | CMV-F 5'-CGCAAATGGGCGGTAGGCGTG-3'
GCAGAGCTCTCTGGCTACTAGAGAACCCACTGCTTACTGGCTTATCGAAATTAATACGACTCACTATAGG
GAGACCCAAGCTGGCTAGTTAAGCTTGGTACCGAGCTCGGATCCACTAGTCCAGTGTGGTGGAATTGCCC
TTAAACCCTCAGATTCCACAGACCTTGCCTCTCCCAAGACTATGGGTAACAGGGCATCTATACCCCTCAA
AGACATTCATGTGAATGGCCAACTCCCTGCTGCAGAAGAGATTTCAGGAAAGGCAACAGCAAACTCTCTT
GTTTCTTCTGAGTGGGGAAATCCTTCAAGAAATACAGATGTTGAAAAGCCTTCAAAAGAAAATGAAAGCA
CCAAAGAGCCTTCTTTGCTACAATATCTTTGTGTGCAGTCTCCTGCAGGTAAGGGATGTCATCATGTCTT
AGAGTCCCTTGCGGCAGTCAGATCAAGAATTGGATTTTTAAATTTTTGTCTGTGTCACCTGACCCAAAGT
GGCTTATTGATGTGCCTGAGTCATTTTACTCTTAGCCCCTTTGTTTTCTCCATCTATAAATGAAGGGAGA
AGCTGCTTCTACTTTCACCAACTTCAGGAGTAATGGGAAAATAATTGAGGCAGGTGATTCAAAAAAAATA
CATTAAACATTATTTGGTGAAAAAGCACGGTAATTCAGCTGAATCTAGCATTGGTTTAGTATAATAGTGT
GAACCTGTTGGCCATTGCATGCAGCTAGTGTTTTGAGGTCTTGAACATCTAGAGGTACTGAGTATATAGA
ATTGTGGCCAAGTGCCAGGTCTGGAGTAAGAGGGCTTGACATTTAAA
