>Addgene plasmid #73073 | pcDNA3.1_hE2F7mg | addgene partial sequence | sequence record 138518 | BGH-rev 5'-TAGAAGGCACAGTCGAGG-3'
TGGTGATGGTGATGATGACCGGTACGCGTAGAATCGAGACCGAGGAGAGGGTTAGGGATAGGCTTACCTT
CGAACCGCGGGCCCTCTAGACTCGAGCGGCCGCCACTGTGCTGGATATCTGCAGAATTGCCCTTACATCC
GGGACTCTCAGGGCGTTTGATCCCACCCCCACCTGGCAAAGCGGCAGGTTAGTCAGCGCCGCCGCTGGGG
ATTTCTAGTCTCCTCTGGGCCGAGCTGGTGTTTCGTGACTGGTTCCTTTCTCTTCTCTTCAGGACAGGGT
CTCCAAGGCTGCCGGGTGTCTTGAAAAACGTCTCACGATGTGTGCGTTGGATGCTCTTGGGGGTCACTGG
AACTGGTGACTGAAAAAAGAAAAAAGAAAAAACAGAAGTGAAGTCATATTGTTTCTGATCTCTGAGTAGA
AAGGCAGCCCTTTCTTGACCTGTGTGTTAGGATCCCAAGGCAGGCGTTCCTTCTTCTTTGCTTTCTTATC
ACACTTACCCCGTTTGTCTCCCCTGCTTACCACAACTGAAAATTAAATTCATATTTGTTGTTTTGGGTGC
AGAAAGGCAGTCTACCAAAGAGGTATCTTTGGTATCTGGAGCCAGGGACTGGGCTCTGCCACTGTGGACA
AGTTACTTAAGCAACCTGTCCCTCAGTTTCTTCCTCCATCCAACGGCGATGGTAAAATTACTGACTTCAC
AAGGTTGTAGGAATTAAATAAGATAATTGTAAAGCACTTTAGAGCATGTGAGGCCAACATGGTTTGTGTG
TTGGCTCTTTCTCTTTACTTGCTAATATTTATCCCCTAATGTTAAATGTTAAATATTTATTCCCTTAA
